Addgene plasmid #184109: NTERY00
Purpose: Nanopore-addressable protein reporter for expression in bacterial cells.
Depositing lab: Jeff Nivala. Depositing organization: University of Washington. Publication: Multiplexed direct detection of barcoded protein reporters on a nanopore array. Cardozo N, Zhang K, Doroschak K, Nguyen A, Siddiqui Z, Bogard N, Strauss K, Ceze L, Nivala J. Nat Biotechnol. 2022 Jan;40(1):42-46. doi: 10.1038/s41587-021-01002-6. Epub 2021 Aug 12. PubMed 34385692.
Backbone
  Vector backbone: pCDB180
  Vector type: Bacterial Expression
Growth in bacteria
  Bacterial resistance: Kanamycin, 50 μg/mL
  Growth temperature: 37°C
  Growth strain: DH5alpha
  Copy number: High Copy
Gene/Insert
  Gene/Insert name: NTERY00
  Promoter: T7
  Cloning method: Gibson Cloning
  Sequencing primers: 5′ atgactatgacaagactgaagatttcgaaaactctgctggctg
Terms and licenses: Academic/Nonprofit Terms; Industry Terms: Not Available to Industry
How to cite: NTERY00 was a gift from Jeff Nivala (Addgene plasmid # 184109 ; http://n2t.net/addgene:184109 ; RRID:Addgene_184109)
