[The description below was written by a language model from this plasmid's Addgene catalogue record and pLannotate feature annotations shown in this document.]
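Description:
NTERY00 is a bacterial expression plasmid of about 6.4 kb built on the pCDB180 backbone, which has a pET-like architecture. It encodes a nanopore-addressable protein reporter for production in bacterial cells. The plasmid replicates from a ColE1/pMB1-type origin and is catalogued as high copy, although the feature table also detects the rop gene and the pBR322 bom region, elements normally associated with copy-number moderation and mobilisation. Selection is by kanamycin through an aph(3')-Ia aminoglycoside phosphotransferase gene. An f1 origin is also present, together with remnants of the tetracycline resistance gene that appear to be non-functional backbone fragments.

The expression cassette is driven by a T7 promoter followed by a lac operator and the phage T7 gene 10 ribosome binding site, and it ends at a T7 terminator. A lacI gene with its own promoter is carried on the plasmid, so transcription is repressed until induction with IPTG or lactose and requires a host that supplies T7 RNA polymerase. The annotated open reading frame begins with E. coli OsmY, a periplasmic protein commonly used as a fusion partner to direct secretion. It continues with a 9xHis affinity tag and yeast SMT3 (SUMO). Roughly 250 nt downstream of SMT3 are unannotated apart from a short match to a T7 gene 10B-derived solubility tag near the end. This stretch may hold the reporter-specific or barcode portion of the protein, but the record does not describe its composition. The associated publication title indicates that such reporters are barcoded proteins read out directly, and in multiplex, on a nanopore array.
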