Features (pLannotate 1.2.2; 20 found; start..end, strand, type, name):
     12..440     +  rep_origin     f1 ori (sequence partly withheld): f1 bacteriophage origin of replication; arrow indicates direction of (+) strand synthesis
    493..550     +  promoter       AmpR promoter (fragment): bla
    559..1374    -  CDS            KanR: aminoglycoside phosphotransferase; aph(3')-Ia; confers resistance to kanamycin in bacteria or G418 (Geneticin®) in eukaryotes
   1496..2084    +  rep_origin     ori: high-copy-number ColE1/pMB1/pBR322/pUC origin of replication
   2270..2409    -  misc_feature   bom: basis of mobility region from pBR322
   2511..2702    -  CDS            rop: Rop protein, which maintains plasmids at low copy number; rop
   2719..3099    +  CDS            YPB1_ECOLX: Protein predicted: Swiss-Prot protein existence level 4. From Escherichia coli.
   3171..3462    -  CDS            TcR (fragment): tetracycline efflux protein; tet; confers resistance to tetracycline
   3477..3498    -  protein_bind   CAP binding site: CAP binding activates transcription in the presence of cAMP. E. coli catabolite activator protein
   3511..4593    -  CDS            lacI: lac repressor; lacI; The lac repressor binds to the lac operator to inhibit transcription in E. coli. This inhibition can be relieved by adding lactose or isopropyl-β-D-thiogalactopyranoside (IPTG).
   4594..4671    -  promoter       lacI promoter: lacI
   4679..4958    -  CDS            TcR (fragment): tetracycline efflux protein; tet; confers resistance to tetracycline
   4984..5002    +  promoter       T7 promoter: promoter for bacteriophage T7 RNA polymerase
   5007..5023    +  protein_bind   lac operator: The lac repressor binds to the lac operator to inhibit transcription in E. coli. This inhibition can be relieved by adding lactose or isopropyl-β-D-thiogalactopyranoside (IPTG). lac repressor encoded by lacI
   5042..5064    +  RBS            RBS: efficient ribosome binding site from bacteriophage T7 gene 10 (Olins and Rangwala, 1989)
   5072..5674    +  CDS            osmY: OSMY_ECOLI - Experimental evidence at protein level: Swiss-Prot protein existence level 1. From Escherichia coli (strain K12).
   5681..5707    +  CDS            9xHis: 9xHis affinity tag
   5717..6010    +  CDS            SMT3: SMT3_YEAST - Experimental evidence at protein level: Swiss-Prot protein existence level 1. Not known; suppressor of MIF2 mutations. From Saccharomyces cerevisiae (strain ATCC 204508 / S288c) (Baker's yeast).
   6262..6311    +  CDS            SET1 (fragment): solubility-enhancement tag derived from T7 phage gene 10B
   6319..6366    +  terminator     T7 terminator: transcription terminator for bacteriophage T7 RNA polymerase
>Addgene plasmid #184109 | NTERY00 | addgene full sequence | sequence record 362499 | Addgene NGS Result
TGGCGAATGGG
[124 nt withheld, positions 12-135]
C
[91 nt withheld, positions 137-227]
A
[49 nt withheld, positions 229-277]
CCTTTGACGTTGGAGTCCACGTTCTTT
[37 nt withheld, positions 305-341]
ACCCTATCTCGGTCTATTCTTTTGATTTATAAGGGATTTTGCCGATTTCGGCCTATTGGTTAAAAAATGA
GCTGATTTAACAAAAATTTAACGCGAATTTTAACAAAATATTAACGCTTACAATTTAGGTGGCACTTTTC
GGGGAAATGTGCGCGGAACCCCTATTTGTTTATTTTTCTAAATACATTCAAATATGTATCCGCTCATGAA
TTAATTCTTAGAAAAACTCATCGAGCATCAAATGAAACTGCAATTTATTCATATCAGGATTATCAATACC
ATATTTTTGAAAAAGCCGTTTCTGTAATGAAGGAGAAAACTCACCGAGGCAGTTCCATAGGATGGCAAGA
TCCTGGTATCGGTCTGCGATTCCGACTCGTCCAACATCAATACAACCTATTAATTTCCCCTCGTCAAAAA
TAAGGTTATCAAGTGAGAAATCACCATGAGTGACGACTGAATCCGGTGAGAATGGCAAAAGTTTATGCAT
TTCTTTCCAGACTTGTTCAACAGGCCAGCCATTACGCTCGTCATCAAAATCACTCGCATCAACCAAACCG
TTATTCATTCGTGATTGCGCCTGAGCGAGACGAAATACGCGATCGCTGTTAAAAGGACAATTACAAACAG
GAATCGAATGCAACCGGCGCAGGAACACTGCCAGCGCATCAACAATATTTTCACCTGAATCAGGATATTC
TTCTAATACCTGGAATGCTGTTTTCCCGGGGATCGCAGTGGTGAGTAACCATGCATCATCAGGAGTACGG
ATAAAATGCTTGATGGTCGGAAGAGGCATAAATTCCGTCAGCCAGTTTAGTCTGACCATCTCATCTGTAA
CATCATTGGCAACGCTACCTTTGCCATGTTTCAGAAACAACTCTGGCGCATCGGGCTTCCCATACAATCG
ATAGATTGTCGCACCTGATTGCCCGACATTATCGCGAGCCCATTTATACCCATATAAATCAGCATCCATG
TTGGAATTTAATCGCGGCCTAGAGCAAGACGTTTCCCGTTGAATATGGCTCATAACACCCCTTGTATTAC
TGTTTATGTAAGCAGACAGTTTTATTGTTCATGACCAAAATCCCTTAACGTGAGTTTTCGTTCCACTGAG
CGTCAGACCCCGTAGAAAAGATCAAAGGATCTTCTTGAGATCCTTTTTTTCTGCGCGTAATCTGCTGCTT
GCAAACAAAAAAACCACCGCTACCAGCGGTGGTTTGTTTGCCGGATCAAGAGCTACCAACTCTTTTTCCG
AAGGTAACTGGCTTCAGCAGAGCGCAGATACCAAATACTGTCCTTCTAGTGTAGCCGTAGTTAGGCCACC
ACTTCAAGAACTCTGTAGCACCGCCTACATACCTCGCTCTGCTAATCCTGTTACCAGTGGCTGCTGCCAG
TGGCGATAAGTCGTGTCTTACCGGGTTGGACTCAAGACGATAGTTACCGGATAAGGCGCAGCGGTCGGGC
TGAACGGGGGGTTCGTGCACACAGCCCAGCTTGGAGCGAACGACCTACACCGAACTGAGATACCTACAGC
GTGAGCTATGAGAAAGCGCCACGCTTCCCGAAGGGAGAAAGGCGGACAGGTATCCGGTAAGCGGCAGGGT
CGGAACAGGAGAGCGCACGAGGGAGCTTCCAGGGGGAAACGCCTGGTATCTTTATAGTCCTGTCGGGTTT
CGCCACCTCTGACTTGAGCGTCGATTTTTGTGATGCTCGTCAGGGGGGCGGAGCCTATGGAAAAACGCCA
GCAACGCGGCCTTTTTACGGTTCCTGGCCTTTTGCTGGCCTTTTGCTCACATGTTCTTTCCTGCGTTATC
CCCTGATTCTGTGGATAACCGTATTACCGCCTTTGAGTGAGCTGATACCGCTCGCCGCAGCCGAACGACC
GAGCGCAGCGAGTCAGTGAGCGAGGAAGCGGAAGAGCGCCTGATGCGGTATTTTCTCCTTACGCATCTGT
GCGGTATTTCACACCGCAATGGTGCACTCTCAGTACAATCTGCTCTGATGCCGCATAGTTAAGCCAGTAT
ACACTCCGCTATCGCTACGTGACTGGGTCATGGCTGCGCCCCGACACCCGCCAACACCCGCTGACGCGCC
CTGACGGGCTTGTCTGCTCCCGGCATCCGCTTACAGACAAGCTGTGACCGTCTCCGGGAGCTGCATGTGT
CAGAGGTTTTCACCGTCATCACCGAAACGCGCGAGGCAGCTGCGGTAAAACTCATCAGCGTGGTCGTGAA
GCGATTCACAGATGTCTGCCTGTTCATCCGCGTCCAGCTCGTTGAGTTTCTCCAGAAGCGTTAATGTCTG
GCTTCTGATAAAGCGGGCCATGTTAAGGGCGGTTTTTTCCTGTTTGGTCACTGATGCCTCCGTGTAAGGG
GGATTTCTGTTCATGGGGGTAATGATACCGATGAAACGAGAGAGGATGCTCACGATACGGGTTACTGATG
ATGAACATGCCCGGTTACTGGAACGTTGTGAGGGTAAACAACTGGCGGTATGGATGCGGCGGGACCAGAG
AAAAATCACTCAGGGTCAATGCCAGCGCTTCGTTAATACAGATGTAGGTGTTCCACAGGGTAGCCAGCAG
CATCCTGCGATGCAGATCCGGAACATAATGGTGCAGGGCGCTGACTTCCGCGTTTCCAGACTTTACGAAA
CACGGAAACCGAAGACCATTCATGTTGTTGCTCAGGTCGCAGACGTTTTGCAGCAGCAGTCGCTTCACGT
TCGCTCGCGTATCGGTGATTCATTCTGCTAACCAGTAAGGCAACCCCGCCAGCCTAGCCGGGTCCTCAAC
GACAGGAGCACGATCATGCGCACCCGTGGGGCCGCCATGCCGGCGATAATGGCCTGCTTCTCGCCGAAAC
GTTTGGTGGCGGGACCAGTGACGAAGGCTTGAGCGAGGGCGTGCAAGATTCCGAATACCGCAAGCGACAG
GCCGATCATCGTCGCGCTCCAGCGAAAGCGGTCCTCGCCGAAAATGACCCAGAGCGCTGCCGGCACCTGT
CCTACGAGTTGCATGATAAAGAAGACAGTCATAAGTGCGGCGACGATAGTCATGCCCCGCGCCCACCGGA
AGGAGCTGACTGGGTTGAAGGCTCTCAAGGGCATCGGTCGAGATCCCGGTGCCTAATGAGTGAGCTAACT
TACATTAATTGCGTTGCGCTCACTGCCCGCTTTCCAGTCGGGAAACCTGTCGTGCCAGCTGCATTAATGA
ATCGGCCAACGCGCGGGGAGAGGCGGTTTGCGTATTGGGCGCCAGGGTGGTTTTTCTTTTCACCAGTGAG
ACGGGCAACAGCTGATTGCCCTTCACCGCCTGGCCCTGAGAGAGTTGCAGCAAGCGGTCCACGCTGGTTT
GCCCCAGCAGGCGAAAATCCTGTTTGATGGTGGTTAACGGCGGGATATAACATGAGCTGTCTTCGGTATC
GTCGTATCCCACTACCGAGATGTCCGCACCAACGCGCAGCCCGGACTCGGTAATGGCGCGCATTGCGCCC
AGCGCCATCTGATCGTTGGCAACCAGCATCGCAGTGGGAACGATGCCCTCATTCAGCATTTGCATGGTTT
GTTGAAAACCGGACATGGCACTCCAGTCGCCTTCCCGTTCCGCTATCGGCTGAATTTGATTGCGAGTGAG
ATATTTATGCCAGCCAGCCAGACGCAGACGCGCCGAGACAGAACTTAATGGGCCCGCTAACAGCGCGATT
TGCTGGTGACCCAATGCGACCAGATGCTCCACGCCCAGTCGCGTACCGTCTTCATGGGAGAAAATAATAC
TGTTGATGGGTGTCTGGTCAGAGACATCAAGAAATAACGCCGGAACATTAGTGCAGGCAGCTTCCACAGC
AATGGCATCCTGGTCATCCAGCGGATAGTTAATGATCAGCCCACTGACGCGTTGCGCGAGAAGATTGTGC
ACCGCCGCTTTACAGGCTTCGACGCCGCTTCGTTCTACCATCGACACCACCACGCTGGCACCCAGTTGAT
CGGCGCGAGATTTAATCGCCGCGACAATTTGCGACGGCGCGTGCAGGGCCAGACTGGAGGTGGCAACGCC
AATCAGCAACGACTGTTTGCCCGCCAGTTGTTGTGCCACGCGGTTGGGAATGTAATTCAGCTCCGCCATC
GCCGCTTCCACTTTTTCCCGCGTTTTCGCAGAAACGTGGCTGGCCTGGTTCACCACGCGGGAAACGGTCT
GATAAGAGACACCGGCATACTCTGCGACATCGTATAACGTTACTGGTTTCACATTCACCACCCTGAATTG
ACTCTCTTCCGGGCGCTATCATGCCATACCGCGAAAGGTTTTGCGCCATTCGATGGTGTCCGGGATCTCG
ACGCTCTCCCTTATGCGACTCCTGCATTAGGAAGCAGCCCAGTAGTAGGTTGAGGCCGTTGAGCACCGCC
GCCGCAAGGAATGGTGCATGCAAGGAGATGGCGCCCAACAGTCCCCCGGCCACGGGGCCTGCCACCATAC
CCACGCCGAAACAAGCGCTCATGAGCCCGAAGTGGCGAGCCCGATCTTCCCCATCGGTGATGTCGGCGAT
ATAGGCGCCAGCAACCGCACCTGTGGCGCCGGTGATGCCGGCCACGATGCGTCCGGCGTAGAGGATCGAG
ATCGATCTCGATCCCGCGAAATTAATACGACTCACTATAGGGAAATTGTGAGCGGATAACAATTCCCCTC
TAGAAATAATTTTGTTTAACTTTAAGAAGGAGATATACATATGACTATGACAAGACTGAAGATTTCGAAA
ACTCTGCTGGCTGTAATGTTGACCTCTGCCGTCGCGACCGGCTCTGCCTACGCGGAAAACAACGCGCAGA
CTACCAATGAAAGCGCAGGGCAAAAAGTCGATAGCTCTATGAATAAAGTCGGTAATTTCATGGATGACAG
CGCCATCACCGCGAAAGTGAAGGCGGCCCTGGTGGATCATGACAACATCAAGAGCACCGATATCTCTGTA
AAAACCGATCAAAAAGTCGTGACCCTGAGCGGTTTCGTTGAAAGCCAGGCCCAGGCCGAAGAGGCAGTGA
AAGTGGCGAAAGGCGTTGAAGGGGTGACCTCTGTCAGCGACAAACTGCACGTTCGCGACGCTAAAGAAGG
CTCGGTGAAGGGCTACGCGGGTGACACCGCCACCACCAGTGAAATCAAAGCCAAACTGCTGGCGGACGAT
ATCGTCCCTTCCCGTCATGTGAAAGTTGAAACCACCGACGGCGTGGTTCAGCTCTCCGGTACCGTCGATT
CTCAGGCACAAAGTGACCGTGCTGAAAGTATCGCCAAAGCGGTAGATGGTGTGAAAAGCGTTAAAAATGA
TCTGAAAACTAAGATGGGTCACCACCACCACCACCACCACCACCACCACGGTAGCCTGCAAGATTCGGAA
GTCAACCAAGAAGCAAAGCCGGAAGTCAAGCCGGAAGTGAAACCGGAAACCCATATTAACCTGAAAGTTA
GTGACGGCAGCTCTGAAATTTTCTTTAAGATCAAAAAGACCACGCCGCTGCGTCGCCTGATGGAAGCGTT
TGCCAAACGTCAGGGCAAGGAAATGGATAGCCTGCGTTTCCTGTATGACGGTATTCGCATCCAGGCAGAT
CAAGCGCCGGAAGACCTGGACATGGAAGACAACGACATCATTGAAGCCCACCGTGAACAGATTGGTGGTG
GTGGTTCGAGCGGCGGGAGCGGAGGGTCTGGGTCTAGCGGGGATGGTGGGTCGTCTGGGGGGAGCGGCGG
TTCGGGTTCATCTGGTGACGGCGGTTCCTCGGGTGGTTCCGGGGGAGATGGTTCTTCCGGAGATGGCGGG
AGTGATGGGGACTCTGATGGTTCGGATGGTGACGGGGACAGTGATGGTGATGACGGAGGGGACGACGAGG
ATGACGGTTCAGACGATTAATGAGGCGGCTCGAGGATCCGGCTGCTAACAAAGCCCGAAAGGAAGCTGAG
TTGGCTGCTGCCACCGCTGAGCAATAACTAGCATAACCCCTTGGGGCCTCTAAACGGGTCTTGAGGGGTT
TTTTGCTGAAAGGAGGAACTATATCCGGAT
